Addgene plasmid #124107: pET21a-CysRS-His
Purpose: Bacterial expression plasmid for PURE system components
Depositing lab: Sebastian Maerkl & Takuya Ueda. Depositing organization: The University of Tokyo. Publication: Cell-free translation reconstituted with purified components. Shimizu Y, Inoue A, Tomari Y, Suzuki T, Yokogawa T, Nishikawa K, Ueda T. Nat Biotechnol. 2001 Aug;19(8):751-5. doi: 10.1038/90802. PubMed 11479568.
Backbone
  Vector backbone: pET21a(+)
  Vector type: Bacterial Expression
Growth in bacteria
  Bacterial resistance: Ampicillin, 100 μg/mL
  Growth temperature: 37°C
  Growth strain: DH5alpha ; JM109
  Copy number: High Copy
Gene/Insert
  Gene/Insert name: Cysteinyl-tRNA ligase (alt names: cysS; CysRS)
  Species: Escherichia coli
  Entrez Gene: cysS (a.k.a. b0526, ECK0519, syc)
  Tag / fusion protein: 6x-His (C terminal on insert)
  Cloning method: Restriction Enzyme; 5′ cloning site Unknown (unknown if destroyed)
Terms and licenses: Academic/Nonprofit Terms; Industry Terms: Not Available to Industry
Depositor comments: It is recommended to screen DNA preps from multiple colonies by Sanger sequencing, as this plasmid may be prone to deletions in the promoter region.
How to cite: pET21a-CysRS-His was a gift from Sebastian Maerkl & Takuya Ueda (Addgene plasmid # 124107 ; http://n2t.net/addgene:124107 ; RRID:Addgene_124107)
