[The description below was written by a language model from this plasmid's Addgene catalogue record and pLannotate feature annotations shown in this document.]
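Description:
pET21a-CysRS-His is a bacterial expression plasmid built on the pET21a(+) backbone that produces Escherichia coli cysteinyl-tRNA ligase (cysS, CysRS) with a C-terminal hexahistidine tag. The annotated 6,746 nt sequence shows the standard pET expression cassette. A T7 promoter is followed immediately by a lac operator, then the strong ribosome binding site from phage T7 gene 10, the full-length cysS coding sequence, a short His-tag segment (annotated as a fragment of a longer His tag, consistent with 6xHis), and the T7 terminator. A plasmid-borne lacI gene with its own promoter supplies lac repressor. Transcription therefore stays low until IPTG is added in a host that provides T7 RNA polymerase.

The plasmid is maintained through a ColE1/pBR322-type origin and selected with ampicillin via the β-lactamase gene. It also carries an f1 origin for single-stranded DNA production, as well as the bom site and rop gene inherited from pBR322. The catalogue lists it as high copy, although rop normally restrains copy number. Small annotated hits such as tetracycline-resistance fragments, a CAP binding site, a T7 gene 10-derived fragment downstream of the tag and a predicted ORF spanning the origin appear to be backbone remnants rather than functional parts. The 5′ cloning site is not recorded.

The construct belongs to a set of plasmids for overexpressing and affinity-purifying the individual His-tagged components of the PURE reconstituted cell-free translation system, in which CysRS charges tRNA with cysteine. The depositors note that the plasmid may be prone to deletions in the promoter region, so sequence verification of independent isolates is advised.
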