Features (pLannotate 1.2.2; 19 found; start..end, strand, type, name):
    438..729     -  CDS            TcR (fragment): tetracycline efflux protein; tet; confers resistance to tetracycline
    744..765     -  protein_bind   CAP binding site: CAP binding activates transcription in the presence of cAMP. E. coli catabolite activator protein
    778..1860    -  CDS            lacI: lac repressor; lacI; The lac repressor binds to the lac operator to inhibit transcription in E. coli. This inhibition can be relieved by adding lactose or isopropyl-β-D-thiogalactopyranoside (IPTG).
   1861..1938    -  promoter       lacI promoter: lacI
   1946..2225    -  CDS            TcR (fragment): tetracycline efflux protein; tet; confers resistance to tetracycline
   2247..2265    +  promoter       T7 promoter: promoter for bacteriophage T7 RNA polymerase
   2266..2290    +  protein_bind   lac operator: The lac repressor binds to the lac operator to inhibit transcription in E. coli. This inhibition can be relieved by adding lactose or isopropyl-β-D-thiogalactopyranoside (IPTG). lac repressor encoded by lacI
   2305..2327    +  RBS            RBS: efficient ribosome binding site from bacteriophage T7 gene 10 (Olins and Rangwala, 1989)
   2335..3717    +  CDS            cysS (sequence withheld): SYC_ECOLI - Experimental evidence at protein level: Swiss-Prot protein existence level 1. From Escherichia coli (strain K12).
   3724..3741    +  CDS            9xHis (fragment): 9xHis affinity tag
   3751..3800    +  CDS            SET1 (fragment): solubility-enhancement tag derived from T7 phage gene 10B
   3808..3855    +  terminator     T7 terminator: transcription terminator for bacteriophage T7 RNA polymerase
   3892..4320    +  rep_origin     f1 ori (sequence partly withheld): f1 bacteriophage origin of replication; arrow indicates direction of (+) strand synthesis
   4373..4477    +  promoter       AmpR promoter: bla
   4478..5338    +  CDS            AmpR: β-lactamase; bla; confers resistance to ampicillin, carbenicillin, and related antibiotics
   5509..6097    +  rep_origin     ori: high-copy-number ColE1/pMB1/pBR322/pUC origin of replication
   6283..6422    -  misc_feature   bom: basis of mobility region from pBR322
   6524..6715    -  CDS            rop: Rop protein, which maintains plasmids at low copy number; rop
   6732..366     +  CDS            YPB1_ECOLX (across the origin): Protein predicted: Swiss-Prot protein existence level 4. From Escherichia coli.
>Addgene plasmid #124107 | pET21a-CysRS-His | addgene full sequence | sequence record 258516 | Addgene NGS Result
ATGGGGGTAATGATACCGATGAAACGAGAGAGGATGCTCACGATACGGGTTACTGATGATGAACATGCCC
GGTTACTGGAACGTTGTGAGGGTAAACAACTGGCGGTATGGATGCGGCGGGACCAGAGAAAAATCACTCA
GGGTCAATGCCAGCGCTTCGTTAATACAGATGTAGGTGTTCCACAGGGTAGCCAGCAGCATCCTGCGATG
CAGATCCGGAACATAATGGTGCAGGGCGCTGACTTCCGCGTTTCCAGACTTTACGAAACACGGAAACCGA
AGACCATTCATGTTGTTGCTCAGGTCGCAGACGTTTTGCAGCAGCAGTCGCTTCACGTTCGCTCGCGTAT
CGGTGATTCATTCTGCTAACCAGTAAGGCAACCCCGCCAGCCTAGCCGGGTCCTCAACGACAGGAGCACG
ATCATGCGCACCCGTGGGGCCGCCATGCCGGCGATAATGGCCTGCTTCTCGCCGAAACGTTTGGTGGCGG
GACCAGTGACGAAGGCTTGAGCGAGGGCGTGCAAGATTCCGAATACCGCAAGCGACAGGCCGATCATCGT
CGCGCTCCAGCGAAAGCGGTCCTCGCCGAAAATGACCCAGAGCGCTGCCGGCACCTGTCCTACGAGTTGC
ATGATAAAGAAGACAGTCATAAGTGCGGCGACGATAGTCATGCCCCGCGCCCACCGGAAGGAGCTGACTG
GGTTGAAGGCTCTCAAGGGCATCGGTCGAGATCCCGGTGCCTAATGAGTGAGCTAACTTACATTAATTGC
GTTGCGCTCACTGCCCGCTTTCCAGTCGGGAAACCTGTCGTGCCAGCTGCATTAATGAATCGGCCAACGC
GCGGGGAGAGGCGGTTTGCGTATTGGGCGCCAGGGTGGTTTTTCTTTTCACCAGTGAGACGGGCAACAGC
TGATTGCCCTTCACCGCCTGGCCCTGAGAGAGTTGCAGCAAGCGGTCCACGCTGGTTTGCCCCAGCAGGC
GAAAATCCTGTTTGATGGTGGTTAACGGCGGGATATAACATGAGCTGTCTTCGGTATCGTCGTATCCCAC
TACCGAGATATCCGCACCAACGCGCAGCCCGGACTCGGTAATGGCGCGCATTGCGCCCAGCGCCATCTGA
TCGTTGGCAACCAGCATCGCAGTGGGAACGATGCCCTCATTCAGCATTTGCATGGTTTGTTGAAAACCGG
ACATGGCACTCCAGTCGCCTTCCCGTTCCGCTATCGGCTGAATTTGATTGCGAGTGAGATATTTATGCCA
GCCAGCCAGACGCAGACGCGCCGAGACAGAACTTAATGGGCCCGCTAACAGCGCGATTTGCTGGTGACCC
AATGCGACCAGATGCTCCACGCCCAGTCGCGTACCGTCTTCATGGGAGAAAATAATACTGTTGATGGGTG
TCTGGTCAGAGACATCAAGAAATAACGCCGGAACATTAGTGCAGGCAGCTTCCACAGCAATGGCATCCTG
GTCATCCAGCGGATAGTTAATGATCAGCCCACTGACGCGTTGCGCGAGAAGATTGTGCACCGCCGCTTTA
CAGGCTTCGACGCCGCTTCGTTCTACCATCGACACCACCACGCTGGCACCCAGTTGATCGGCGCGAGATT
TAATCGCCGCGACAATTTGCGACGGCGCGTGCAGGGCCAGACTGGAGGTGGCAACGCCAATCAGCAACGA
CTGTTTGCCCGCCAGTTGTTGTGCCACGCGGTTGGGAATGTAATTCAGCTCCGCCATCGCCGCTTCCACT
TTTTCCCGCGTTTTCGCAGAAACGTGGCTGGCCTGGTTCACCACGCGGGAAACGGTCTGATAAGAGACAC
CGGCATACTCTGCGACATCGTATAACGTTACTGGTTTCACATTCACCACCCTGAATTGACTCTCTTCCGG
GCGCTATCATGCCATACCGCGAAAGGTTTTGCGCCATTCGATGGTGTCCGGGATCTCGACGCTCTCCCTT
ATGCGACTCCTGCATTAGGAAGCAGCCCAGTAGTAGGTTGAGGCCGTTGAGCACCGCCGCCGCAAGGAAT
GGTGCATGCAAGGAGATGGCGCCCAACAGTCCCCCGGCCACGGGGCCTGCCACCATACCCACGCCGAAAC
AAGCGCTCATGAGCCCGAAGTGGCGAGCCCGATCTTCCCCATCGGTGATGTCGGCGATATAGGCGCCAGC
AACCGCACCTGTGGCGCCGGTGATGCCGGCCACGATGCGTCCGGCGTAGAGGATCGAGATCTCGATCCCG
CGAAATTAATACGACTCACTATAGGGGAATTGTGAGCGGATAACAATTCCCCTCTAGAAATAATTTTGTT
TAACTTTAAGAAGGAGATATACAT
[1383 nt withheld, positions 2335-3717]
CTCGAGCACCACCACCACCACCACTGAGATCCGGCTGCTAACAAAGCCCGAAAGGAAGCTGAGTTGGCTG
CTGCCACCGCTGAGCAATAACTAGCATAACCCCTTGGGGCCTCTAAACGGGTCTTGAGGGGTTTTTTGCT
GAAAGGAGGAACTATATCCGGATTGGCGAATGGG
[124 nt withheld, positions 3892-4015]
C
[91 nt withheld, positions 4017-4107]
A
[49 nt withheld, positions 4109-4157]
CCTTTGACGTTGGAGTCCACGTTCTTT
[37 nt withheld, positions 4185-4221]
ACCCTATCTCGGTCTATTCTTTTGATTTATAAGGGATTTTGCCGATTTCGGCCTATTGGTTAAAAAATGA
GCTGATTTAACAAAAATTTAACGCGAATTTTAACAAAATATTAACGCTTACAATTTAGGTGGCACTTTTC
GGGGAAATGTGCGCGGAACCCCTATTTGTTTATTTTTCTAAATACATTCAAATATGTATCCGCTCATGAG
ACAATAACCCTGATAAATGCTTCAATAATATTGAAAAAGGAAGAGTATGAGTATTCAACATTTCCGTGTC
GCCCTTATTCCCTTTTTTGCGGCATTTTGCCTTCCTGTTTTTGCTCACCCAGAAACGCTGGTGAAAGTAA
AAGATGCTGAAGATCAGTTGGGTGCACGAGTGGGTTACATCGAACTGGATCTCAACAGCGGTAAGATCCT
TGAGAGTTTTCGCCCCGAAGAACGTTTTCCAATGATGAGCACTTTTAAAGTTCTGCTATGTGGCGCGGTA
TTATCCCGTATTGACGCCGGGCAAGAGCAACTCGGTCGCCGCATACACTATTCTCAGAATGACTTGGTTG
AGTACTCACCAGTCACAGAAAAGCATCTTACGGATGGCATGACAGTAAGAGAATTATGCAGTGCTGCCAT
AACCATGAGTGATAACACTGCGGCCAACTTACTTCTGACAACGATCGGAGGACCGAAGGAGCTAACCGCT
TTTTTGCACAACATGGGGGATCATGTAACTCGCCTTGATCGTTGGGAACCGGAGCTGAATGAAGCCATAC
CAAACGACGAGCGTGACACCACGATGCCTGCAGCAATGGCAACAACGTTGCGCAAACTATTAACTGGCGA
ACTACTTACTCTAGCTTCCCGGCAACAATTAATAGACTGGATGGAGGCGGATAAAGTTGCAGGACCACTT
CTGCGCTCGGCCCTTCCGGCTGGCTGGTTTATTGCTGATAAATCTGGAGCCGGTGAGCGTGGGTCTCGCG
GTATCATTGCAGCACTGGGGCCAGATGGTAAGCCCTCCCGTATCGTAGTTATCTACACGACGGGGAGTCA
GGCAACTATGGATGAACGAAATAGACAGATCGCTGAGATAGGTGCCTCACTGATTAAGCATTGGTAACTG
TCAGACCAAGTTTACTCATATATACTTTAGATTGATTTAAAACTTCATTTTTAATTTAAAAGGATCTAGG
TGAAGATCCTTTTTGATAATCTCATGACCAAAATCCCTTAACGTGAGTTTTCGTTCCACTGAGCGTCAGA
CCCCGTAGAAAAGATCAAAGGATCTTCTTGAGATCCTTTTTTTCTGCGCGTAATCTGCTGCTTGCAAACA
AAAAAACCACCGCTACCAGCGGTGGTTTGTTTGCCGGATCAAGAGCTACCAACTCTTTTTCCGAAGGTAA
CTGGCTTCAGCAGAGCGCAGATACCAAATACTGTCCTTCTAGTGTAGCCGTAGTTAGGCCACCACTTCAA
GAACTCTGTAGCACCGCCTACATACCTCGCTCTGCTAATCCTGTTACCAGTGGCTGCTGCCAGTGGCGAT
AAGTCGTGTCTTACCGGGTTGGACTCAAGACGATAGTTACCGGATAAGGCGCAGCGGTCGGGCTGAACGG
GGGGTTCGTGCACACAGCCCAGCTTGGAGCGAACGACCTACACCGAACTGAGATACCTACAGCGTGAGCT
ATGAGAAAGCGCCACGCTTCCCGAAGGGAGAAAGGCGGACAGGTATCCGGTAAGCGGCAGGGTCGGAACA
GGAGAGCGCACGAGGGAGCTTCCAGGGGGAAACGCCTGGTATCTTTATAGTCCTGTCGGGTTTCGCCACC
TCTGACTTGAGCGTCGATTTTTGTGATGCTCGTCAGGGGGGCGGAGCCTATGGAAAAACGCCAGCAACGC
GGCCTTTTTACGGTTCCTGGCCTTTTGCTGGCCTTTTGCTCACATGTTCTTTCCTGCGTTATCCCCTGAT
TCTGTGGATAACCGTATTACCGCCTTTGAGTGAGCTGATACCGCTCGCCGCAGCCGAACGACCGAGCGCA
GCGAGTCAGTGAGCGAGGAAGCGGAAGAGCGCCTGATGCGGTATTTTCTCCTTACGCATCTGTGCGGTAT
TTCACACCGCAATGGTGCACTCTCAGTACAATCTGCTCTGATGCCGCATAGTTAAGCCAGTATACACTCC
GCTATCGCTACGTGACTGGGTCATGGCTGCGCCCCGACACCCGCCAACACCCGCTGACGCGCCCTGACGG
GCTTGTCTGCTCCCGGCATCCGCTTACAGACAAGCTGTGACCGTCTCCGGGAGCTGCATGTGTCAGAGGT
TTTCACCGTCATCACCGAAACGCGCGAGGCAGCTGCGGTAAAGCTCATCAGCGTGGTCGTGAAGCGATTC
ACAGATGTCTGCCTGTTCATCCGCGTCCAGCTCGTTGAGTTTCTCCAGAAGCGTTAATGTCTGGCTTCTG
ATAAAGCGGGCCATGTTAAGGGCGGTTTTTTCCTGTTTGGTCACTGATGCCTCCGTGTAAGGGGGATTTC
TGTTC
